>Addgene plasmid #228698 | FIREC-PBCS-MC2 | addgene full sequence | sequence record 454991 | Addgene NGS Result
CAAAATTTCTTCTATAAAGTAACAAAACTTTTAAACATTCTCTCTTTTACAAAAATAAACTTATTTTGTA
CTTTAAAAACAGTCATGTTGTATTATAAAATAAGTAATTAGCTTAACCTATACATAATAGAAACAAATTA
TACTTATTAGTCAGTCAGAAACAACTTTGGCACATATCAATATTATGCTCTCGTTAATTAAGAATTCGCT
AGCCCCTGTACACGTAAGCGTGAGGCTCCGGTGCCCGTCAGTGGGCAGAGCGCACATCGCCCACAGTCCC
CGAGAAGTTGGGGGGAGGGGTCGGCAATTGAACCGGTGCCTAGAGAAGGTGGCGCGGGGTAAACTGGGAA
AGTGATGTCGTGTACTGGCTCCGCCTTTTTCCCGAGGGTGGGGGAGAACCGTATATAAGTGCAGTAGTCG
CCGTGAACGTTCTTTTTCGCAACGGGTTTGCCGCCAGAACACAGGTAAGTGCCGTGTGTGGTTCCCGCGG
GCCTGGCCTCTTTACGGGTTATGGCCCTTGCGTGCCTTGAATTACTTCCACCTGGCTGCAGTACGTGATT
CTTGATCCCGAGCTTCGGGTTGGAAGTGGGTGGGAGAGTTCGAGGCCTTGCGCTTAAGGAGCCCCTTCGC
CTCGTGCTTGAGTTGAGGCCTGGCCTGGGCGCTGGGGCCGCCGCGTGCGAATCTGGTGGCACCTTCGCGC
CTGTCTCGCTGCTTTCGATAAGTCTCTAGCCATTTAAAATTTTTGATGACCTGCTGCGACGCTTTTTTTC
TGGCAAGATAGTCTTGTAAATGCGGGCCAAGATCTGCACACTGGTATTTCGGTTTTTGGGGCCGCGGGCG
GCGACGGGGCCCGTGCGTCCCAGCGCACATGTTCGGCGAGGCGGGGCCTGCGAGCGCGGCCACCGAGAAT
CGGACGGGGGTAGTCTCAAGCTGGCCGGCCTGCTCTGGTGCCTGGCCTCGCGCCGCCGTGTATCGCCCCG
CCCTGGGCGGCAAGGCTGGCCCGGTCGGCACCAGTTGCGTGAGCGGAAAGATGGCCGCTTCCCGGCCCTG
CTGCAGGGAGCTCAAAATGGAGGACGCGGCGCTCGGGAGAGCGGGCGGGTGAGTCACCCACACAAAGGAA
AAGGGCCTTTCCGTCCTCAGCCGTCGCTTCATGTGACTCCACGGAGTACCGGGCGCCGTCCAGGCACCTC
GATTAGTTCTCGAGCTTTTGGAGTACGTCGTCTTTAGGTTGGGGGGAGGGGTTTTATGCGATGGAGTTTC
CCCACACTGAGTGGGTGGAGACTGAAGTTAGGCCAGCTTGGCACTTGATGTAATTCTCCTTGGAATTTGC
CCTTTTTGAGTTTGGATCTTGGTTCATTCTCAAGCCTCAGACAGTGGTTCAAAGTTTTTTTCTTCCATTT
CAGGTGTCGTGACTATAGGGGGACGCTGTTTGTCGACATCGATTCGCCACCATGGTGAGCAAGGGCGAGG
AGGATAACATGGCCATCATCAAGGAGTTCATGCGCTTCAAGGTGCACATGGAGGGCTCCGTGAACGGCCA
CGAGTTCGAGATCGAGGGCGAGGGCGAGGGCCGCCCCTACGAGGGCACCCAGACCGCCAAGCTGAAGGTG
ACCAAGGGTGGCCCCCTGCCCTTCGCCTGGGACATCCTGTCCCCTCAGTTCATGTACGGCTCCAAGGCCT
ACGTGAAGCACCCCGCCGACATCCCCGACTACTTGAAGCTGTCCTTCCCCGAGGGCTTCAAGTGGGAGCG
CGTGATGAACTTCGAGGACGGCGGCGTGGTGACCGTGACCCAGGACTCCTCCCTGCAGGACGGCGAGTTC
ATCTACAAGGTGAAGCTGCGCGGCACCAACTTCCCCTCCGACGGCCCCGTAATGCAGAAGAAGACCATGG
GCTGGGAGGCCTCCTCCGAGCGGATGTACCCCGAGGACGGCGCCCTGAAGGGCGAGATCAAGCAGAGGCT
GAAGCTGAAGGACGGCGGCCACTACGACGCTGAGGTCAAGACCACCTACAAGGCCAAGAAGCCCGTGCAG
CTGCCCGGCGCCTACAACGTCAACATCAAGTTGGACATCACCTCCCACAACGAGGACTACACCATCGTGG
AACAGTACGAACGCGCCGAGGGCCGCCACTCCACCGGCGGCATGGACGAGCTGTACAAGTAGAAGCTTAG
ATCTAAACCGCCCGTCTTCCTCCCTCTCTTCCCGGCCTGGCCTCCCCCTCCTTCCCCCGCTGGCCCCCTC
CCCGCAGGGATAATATGGTCTCCGGCGATCGATTGTACAAGATCTGTCTCTGTGCCTTCTAGTTGCCAGC
CATCTGTTGTTTGCCCCTCCCCCGTGCCTTCCTTGACCCTGGAAGGTGCCACTCCCACTGTCCTTTCCTA
ATAAAATGAGGAAATTGCATCGCATTGTCTGAGTAGGTGTCATTCTATTCTGGGGGGTGGGGTGGGGCAG
GACAGCAAGGGGGAGGATTGGGAAGACAATAGCAGGCATGCTGGGGATGCGGTGGGCTCTATGGTCTAGC
CAACAAGCTCGTCATCGCTTTGCAGAAGAGCAGAGAGGATATGCTCATCGTCTAAAGAACTACCCATTTT
ATTATATATTAGTCACGATATCTATAACAAGAAAATATATATATAATAAGTTATCACGTAAGTAGAACAT
GAAATAACAATATAATTATCGTATGAGTTAAATCTTAAAAGTCACGTAAAAGATAATCATGCGTCATTTT
GACTCACGCGGTCGTTATAGTTCAAAATCAGTGACACTTACCGCATTGACAAGCACGCCTCACGGGAGCT
CCAAGCGGCGACTGAGATGTCCTAAATGCACAGCGACGGATTCGCGCTATTTAGAAAGAGAGAGCAATAT
TTCAAGAATGCATGCGTCAATTTTACGCAGACTATCTTTCTAGGGTTAAAAAAGATTTGCGCTTTACTCG
ACCTAAACTTTAAACACGTCATAGAATCTTCGTTTGACAAAAACCACATTGTGGCCAAGCTGTGTGACGC
GACGCGCGCTAAAGAATGGCAAACCAAGTCGCGCGAGGTACCAGCTTTTGTTCCCTTTAGTGAGGGTTAA
TTTCGAGCTTGGCGTAATCATGGTCATAGCTGTTTCCTGTGTGAAATTGTTATCCGCTCACAATTCCACA
CAACATACGAGCCGGAAGCATAAAGTGTAAAGCCTGGGGTGCCTAATGAGTGAGCTAACTCACATTAATT
GCGTTGCGCTCACTGCCCGCTTTCCAGTCGGGAAACCTGTCGTGCCAGCTGCATTAATGAATCGGCCAAC
GCGCGGGGAGAGGCGGTTTGCGTATTGGGCGCTCTTCCGCTTCCTCGCTCACTGACTCGCTGCGCTCGGT
CGTTCGGCTGCGGCGAGCGGTATCAGCTCACTCAAAGGCGGTAATACGGTTATCCACAGAATCAGGGGAT
AACGCAGGAAAGAACATGTGAGCAAAAGGCCAGCAAAAGGCCAGGAACCGTAAAAAGGCCGCGTTGCTGG
CGTTTTTCCATAGGCTCCGCCCCCCTGACGAGCATCACAAAAATCGACGCTCAAGTCAGAGGTGGCGAAA
CCCGACAGGACTATAAAGATACCAGGCGTTTCCCCCTGGAAGCTCCCTCGTGCGCTCTCCTGTTCCGACC
CTGCCGCTTACCGGATACCTGTCCGCCTTTCTCCCTTCGGGAAGCGTGGCGCTTTCTCATAGCTCACGCT
GTAGGTATCTCAGTTCGGTGTAGGTCGTTCGCTCCAAGCTGGGCTGTGTGCACGAACCCCCCGTTCAGCC
CGACCGCTGCGCCTTATCCGGTAACTATCGTCTTGAGTCCAACCCGGTAAGACACGACTTATCGCCACTG
GCAGCAGCCACTGGTAACAGGATTAGCAGAGCGAGGTATGTAGGCGGTGCTACAGAGTTCTTGAAGTGGT
GGCCTAACTACGGCTACACTAGAAGAACAGTATTTGGTATCTGCGCTCTGCTGAAGCCAGTTACCTTCGG
AAAAAGAGTTGGTAGCTCTTGATCCGGCAAACAAACCACCGCTGGTAGCGGTGGTTTTTTTGTTTGCAAG
CAGCAGATTACGCGCAGAAAAAAAGGATCTCAAGAAGATCCTTTGATCTTTTCTACGGGGTCTGACGCTC
AGTGGAACGAAAACTCACGTTAAGGGATTTTGGTCATGAGATTATCAAAAAGGATCTTCACCTAGATCCT
TTTAAATTAAAAATGAAGTTTTAAATCAATCTAAAGTATATATGAGTAAACTTGGTCTGACAGTTACCAA
TGCTTAATCAGTGAGGCACCTATCTCAGCGATCTGTCTATTTCGTTCATCCATAGTTGCCTGACTCCCCG
TCGTGTAGATAACTACGATACGGGAGGGCTTACCATCTGGCCCCAGTGCTGCAATGATACCGCGAGACCC
ACGCTCACCGGCTCCAGATTTATCAGCAATAAACCAGCCAGCCGGAAGGGCCGAGCGCAGAAGTGGTCCT
GCAACTTTATCCGCCTCCATCCAGTCTATTAATTGTTGCCGGGAAGCTAGAGTAAGTAGTTCGCCAGTTA
ATAGTTTGCGCAACGTTGTTGCCATTGCTACAGGCATCGTGGTGTCACGCTCGTCGTTTGGTATGGCTTC
ATTCAGCTCCGGTTCCCAACGATCAAGGCGAGTTACATGATCCCCCATGTTGTGCAAAAAAGCGGTTAGC
TCCTTCGGTCCTCCGATCGTTGTCAGAAGTAAGTTGGCCGCAGTGTTATCACTCATGGTTATGGCAGCAC
TGCATAATTCTCTTACTGTCATGCCATCCGTAAGATGCTTTTCTGTGACTGGTGAGTACTCAACCAAGTC
ATTCTGAGAATAGTGTATGCGGCGACCGAGTTGCTCTTGCCCGGCGTCAATACGGGATAATACCGCGCCA
CATAGCAGAACTTTAAAAGTGCTCATCATTGGAAAACGTTCTTCGGGGCGAAAACTCTCAAGGATCTTAC
CGCTGTTGAGATCCAGTTCGATGTAACCCACTCGTGCACCCAACTGATCTTCAGCATCTTTTACTTTCAC
CAGCGTTTCTGGGTGAGCAAAAACAGGAAGGCAAAATGCCGCAAAAAAGGGAATAAGGGCGACACGGAAA
TGTTGAATACTCATACTCTTCCTTTTTCAATATTATTGAAGCATTTATCAGGGTTATTGTCTCATGAGCG
GATACATATTTGAATGTATTTAGAAAAATAAACAAATAGGGGTTCCGCGCACATTTCCCCGAAAAGTGCC
ACCTAAATTGTAAGCGTTAATATTTTGTTAAAATTCGCGTTAAATTTTTGTTAAATCAGCTCATTTTTTA
ACCAATAGGCCGAAATCGGCAAAATCCCTTATAAATCAAAAGAATAGACCGAGATAGGGT
[37 nt withheld, positions 5381-5417]
AAAGAACGTGGACTCCAACGTCAAAGG
[49 nt withheld, positions 5445-5493]
T
[91 nt withheld, positions 5495-5585]
G
[124 nt withheld, positions 5587-5710]
CCCATTCGCCATTCAGGCTGCGCAACTGTTGGGAAGGGCGATCGGTGCGGGCCTCTTCGCTATTACGCCA
GCTGGCGAAAGGGGGATGTGCTGCAAGGCGATTAAGTTGGGTAACGCCAGGGTTTTCCCAGTCACGACGT
TGTAAAACGACGGCCAGTGAATTGTAATACGACTCACTATAGGGCGAATTGGAGCTCGGTATTCACGACA
GCAGGCTGAATAATAAAAAAATTAGAAACTATTATTTAACCCTAGAAAGATAATCATATTGTGACGTACG
TTAAAGATAATCATGCGTAAAATTGACGCATGTGTTTTATCGGTCTGTATATCGAGGTTTATTTATTAAT
TTGAATAGATATTAAGTTTTATTATATTTACACTTACATACTAATAATAAATTCAACAAACAATTTATTT
ATGTTTATTTATTTATTAAAAAAAAACAAAAACT
Features (pLannotate 1.2.2; 15 found; start..end, strand, type, name):
    234..1412    +  promoter       EF-1α promoter: strong constitutive promoter for human elongation factor EF-1α
   1452..2162    +  CDS            mCherry: monomeric derivative of DsRed fluorescent protein (Shaner et al., 2004) mammalian codon-optimized
   2290..2514    +  polyA_signal   bGH poly(A) signal: bovine growth hormone polyadenylation signal
   2916..3047    +  CDS            FP (fragment): FP25_NPVAC - Experimental evidence at protein level: Swiss-Prot protein existence level 1. From Autographa californica nuclear polyhedrosis virus (AcMNPV).
   3064..3082    -  promoter       T3 promoter: promoter for bacteriophage T3 RNA polymerase
   3127..3143    -  protein_bind   lac operator: The lac repressor binds to the lac operator to inhibit transcription in E. coli. This inhibition can be relieved by adding lactose or isopropyl-β-D-thiogalactopyranoside (IPTG). lac repressor encoded by lacI
   3151..3181    -  promoter       lac promoter: promoter for the E. coli lac operon
   3196..3217    -  protein_bind   CAP binding site: CAP binding activates transcription in the presence of cAMP. E. coli catabolite activator protein
   3230..3322    -  CDS            lacI (fragment): lac repressor; lacI; The lac repressor binds to the lac operator to inhibit transcription in E. coli. This inhibition can be relieved by adding lactose or isopropyl-β-D-thiogalactopyranoside (IPTG).
   3505..4093    -  rep_origin     ori: high-copy-number ColE1/pMB1/pBR322/pUC origin of replication
   4264..5124    -  CDS            AmpR: β-lactamase; bla; confers resistance to ampicillin, carbenicillin, and related antibiotics
   5125..5229    -  promoter       AmpR promoter: bla
   5282..5710    -  rep_origin     f1 ori (sequence partly withheld): f1 bacteriophage origin of replication; arrow indicates direction of (+) strand synthesis
   5715..5872    -  CDS            lacZα (fragment): LacZα fragment of β-galactosidase; lacZ fragment
   5875..5893    +  promoter       T7 promoter: promoter for bacteriophage T7 RNA polymerase
