[The description below was written by a language model from this plasmid's Addgene catalogue record and pLannotate feature annotations shown in this document.]
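Description:
FIREC-PBCS-MC2 is a 6,164-nt mammalian expression plasmid carrying the control cassette ("FIRE1 CONTROL") for FIRE, a fluorescent ratiometric biosensor developed to report iron regulatory protein activity and cellular iron homeostasis. The insert is synthetic and was made by gene synthesis. The catalogue lists the backbone only as nonspecific, but the annotated bacterial elements are typical of a pBluescript-style cloning vector. These include a high-copy ColE1/pUC origin, an f1 phage origin, flanking T7 and T3 promoters, and remnants of the lac promoter/operator, lacZα and lacI. Propagation in E. coli is selected with ampicillin through the AmpR β-lactamase gene and its own promoter.

The annotated payload is a single mammalian transcription unit. The strong constitutive human EF-1α promoter drives a mammalian codon-optimized mCherry coding sequence, which is terminated by the bovine growth hormone polyadenylation signal. No second fluorescent protein and no iron-responsive regulatory element appear in the feature table. This is compatible with its role as a control cassette, but the record does not spell out how the control differs from the active sensor or what lies in the unannotated stretches around mCherry. A short fragment downstream of the poly(A) signal matches the baculovirus FP25 gene, a region associated with piggyBac transposon sequences, and the "PB" in the name may hint at this. No transposon terminal repeats are annotated, however, so this remains unconfirmed. No mammalian selection marker is annotated. The plasmid would typically be used alongside the FIRE sensor constructs as a reference for red fluorescence that does not respond to iron regulatory protein activity.
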