Addgene plasmid #228698: FIREC-PBCS-MC2
Purpose: Control cassette FIRE1, FIRE fluorescent ratiometric sensor
Depositing lab: Carolyn Sangokoya. Publication: The FIRE biosensor illuminates iron regulatory protein activity and cellular iron homeostasis. Sangokoya C. Cell Rep Methods. 2025 Jan 11:100960. doi: 10.1016/j.crmeth.2024.100960. PubMed 39824193.
Backbone
  Vector backbone: nonspecific
  Vector type: Mammalian Expression, Synthetic Biology, Unspecified
Growth in bacteria
  Bacterial resistance: Ampicillin, 100 μg/mL
  Growth temperature: 37°C
  Growth strain: DH5alpha
  Copy number: High Copy
Gene/Insert
  Gene/Insert name: FIRE1 CONTROL
  Species: Synthetic
  Promoter: EF1-alpha
  Tag / fusion protein: mCherry
  Cloning method: Gene Synthesis
  Sequencing primers: 5′ GCCTCAGACAGTGGTTCAAAGTTT
Terms and licenses: Academic/Nonprofit Terms; Industry Terms: Not Available to Industry
How to cite: FIREC-PBCS-MC2 was a gift from Carolyn Sangokoya (Addgene plasmid # 228698 ; http://n2t.net/addgene:228698 ; RRID:Addgene_228698)
